Addgene plasmid #136551: pHAGE2-TetOminiCMV-SKM
Purpose: Dox-inducible polycistronic reprogramming lentiviral vector expressing mouse Sox2, Klf4, cMyc
Depositing lab: Hans Schöler. Depositing organization: Max Planck Institute for Molecular Biomedicine. Publication: Excluding Oct4 from Yamanaka Cocktail Unleashes the Developmental Potential of iPSCs. Velychko S, Adachi K, Kim KP, Hou Y, MacCarthy CM, Wu G, Scholer HR. Cell Stem Cell. 2019 Oct 30. pii: S1934-5909(19)30423-0. doi: 10.1016/j.stem.2019.10.002. PubMed 31708402.
Backbone
  Vector backbone: pHAGE2
  Backbone size w/o insert (bp): 6000
  Total vector size (bp): 10186
  Vector type: Bacterial Expression, Lentiviral
Growth in bacteria
  Bacterial resistance: Ampicillin, 100 μg/mL
  Growth temperature: 37°C
  Growth strain: NEB Stable
  Copy number: High Copy
Gene/Insert
  Cloning method: Restriction Enzyme; 5′ cloning site NotI (not destroyed); 3′ cloning site ClaI (not destroyed)
  Sequencing primers: 5′ GAGACGCCATCCACGCTGT; 3′ AGGAAGGTCCGCTGGATTGA
Terms and licenses: Academic/Nonprofit Terms; Industry Terms: Not Available to Industry
How to cite: pHAGE2-TetOminiCMV-SKM was a gift from Hans Schöler (Addgene plasmid # 136551 ; http://n2t.net/addgene:136551 ; RRID:Addgene_136551)
