[The description below was written by a language model from this plasmid's Addgene catalogue record and pLannotate feature annotations shown in this document.]
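Description:
pHAGE2-TetOminiCMV-SKM is a 10,186 bp HIV-1-based lentiviral transfer plasmid built on the pHAGE2 backbone, designed for doxycycline-inducible expression of three mouse reprogramming factors from a single transcript. It is propagated in E. coli through a high-copy ColE1/pUC-type origin and selected with ampicillin via the bla gene. The backbone also carries remnants of lac regulatory sequence and fragments of the SV40 origin and poly(A) signal. The two annotated sequence records (depositor and NGS-verified) are the same length and show the same features in the same order, differing only in where numbering starts.

The viral portion runs from an HIV-1 LTR through the Ψ packaging signal with a partial gag, the Rev response element and the cPPT/CTS, and ends, after the cargo, with a WPRE and a second LTR that is annotated as truncated. These elements allow the genomic RNA to be exported, packaged, reverse transcribed and integrated when packaging functions are supplied in trans, while the WPRE boosts transcript expression. The payload, cloned between NotI and ClaI, is driven by a tetracycline response element of seven tetO repeats fused to a minimal CMV promoter. It therefore requires a Tet transactivator, which is not encoded on this plasmid. The polycistron encodes Sox2, a T2A peptide, Klf4, an E2A peptide and c-Myc, with ribosomal skipping at the 2A sites yielding three separate proteins. No mammalian selection marker or reporter is annotated. According to the record, the vector is used for inducible somatic cell reprogramming to iPSCs with a Yamanaka-type cocktail that omits Oct4.
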