Features (pLannotate 1.2.2; 29 found; start..end, strand, type, name):
    377..634     +  LTR            5' LTR (truncated): truncated 5' long terminal repeat (LTR) from HIV-1
    681..806     +  misc_feature   HIV-1 Ψ: packaging signal of human immunodeficiency virus type 1
    790..1128    +  CDS            HIV-1 gag (fragment): gag protein from human immunodeficiency virus 1; gag
   1303..1536    +  misc_feature   RRE: The Rev response element (RRE) of HIV-1 allows for Rev-dependent mRNA export from the nucleus to the cytoplasm.
   1913..2013    +  CDS            Rev (fragment): human immunodeficiency virus 1 (HIV-1) Rev protein; rev; enhances nuclear export of unspliced and incompletely spliced viral mRNAs
   2058..2175    +  misc_feature   cPPT/CTS: central polypurine tract and central termination sequence of HIV-1
   2217..2237    -  promoter       SV40 promoter (fragment): SV40 enhancer and early promoter
   2251..2521    +  protein_bind   tetracycline response element: contains seven copies of the tetracycline operator tetO tetracycline repressor TetR
   2532..2549    +  misc_feature   MCS (fragment): pUC18/19 multiple cloning site
   2554..2592    +  promoter       minimal CMV promoter: human cytomegalovirus (CMV) immediate early promoter
   2685..3641    +  CDS            Sox2: SOX2_MOUSE - Also known as Sox-2. Experimental evidence at protein level: Swiss-Prot protein existence level 1. Transcription factor that forms a trimeric complex with POU5F1 (OCT3/4) on DNA and controls the expression of a number of genes involved in embryonic development such as YES1, FGF4, UTF1 and ZFP206 (PubMed:15863505, PubMed:17097055, PubMed:19740739). Binds to the proximal enhancer region of NANOG (PubMed:15863505). Critical for early embryogenesis and for embryonic stem cell pluripotency (By similarity). Downstream SRRT target that mediates the promotion of neural stem cell self-rene
   3657..3709    +  CDS            T2A (fragment): 2A peptide from Thosea asigna virus capsid protein Eukaryotic ribosomes fail to insert a peptide bond between the Gly and Pro residues, yielding separate polypeptides.
   3717..5165    +  CDS            Klf4: KLF4_MOUSE - Also known as Ezf, Gklf, Zie. Experimental evidence at protein level: Swiss-Prot protein existence level 1. Transcription factor; can act both as activator and as repressor. Binds the 5'-CACCC-3' core sequence. Binds to the promoter region of its own gene and can activate its own transcription. Regulates the expression of key transcription factors during embryonic development. Plays an important role in maintaining embryonic stem cells, and in preventing their differentiation. Required for establishing the barrier function of the skin and for postnatal maturation and maintenance o
   5181..5240    +  CDS            E2A: 2A peptide from equine rhinitis A virus polyprotein Eukaryotic ribosomes fail to insert a peptide bond between the Gly and Pro residues, yielding separate polypeptides.
   5295..6611    +  CDS            Myc: MYC_MOUSE - Experimental evidence at protein level: Swiss-Prot protein existence level 1. Transcription factor that binds DNA in a non-specific manner, yet also specifically recognizes the core sequence 5'-CAC[GA]TG-3'. Activates the transcription of growth-related genes. Binds to the VEGFA promoter, promoting VEGFA production and subsequent sprouting angiogenesis. Regulator of somatic reprogramming, controls self-renewal of embryonic stem cells. Functions with TAF6L to activate target gene expression through RNA polymerase II pause release (PubMed:31005419). From Mus musculus (Mouse).
   6628..7216    +  misc_feature   WPRE: woodchuck hepatitis virus posttranscriptional regulatory element
   7211..7321    +  CDS            nef (fragment): NEF_SIVS4 - Experimental evidence at protein level: Swiss-Prot protein existence level 1. Interferes with TCR signaling from the cell membrane. Interacts with CD247/TCRZ (TCR zeta chain) and exert potent down- regulation of cell surface TCR/CD3 complexes. From Simian immunodeficiency virus (isolate F236/smH4) (SIV-sm) (Simian immunodeficiency virus sooty mangabey monkey).
   7364..7544    +  LTR            5' LTR (truncated): truncated 5' long terminal repeat (LTR) from HIV-1
   7677..7781    +  promoter       AmpR promoter: bla
   7782..8642    +  CDS            AmpR: β-lactamase; bla; confers resistance to ampicillin, carbenicillin, and related antibiotics
   8813..9401    +  rep_origin     ori: high-copy-number ColE1/pMB1/pBR322/pUC origin of replication
   9584..9638    +  CDS            lacI (fragment): lac repressor; lacI; The lac repressor binds to the lac operator to inhibit transcription in E. coli. This inhibition can be relieved by adding lactose or isopropyl-β-D-thiogalactopyranoside (IPTG).
   9644..9737    +  rep_origin     SV40 ori (fragment): SV40 origin of replication
   9762..9799    +  CDS            lacI (fragment): lac repressor; lacI; The lac repressor binds to the lac operator to inhibit transcription in E. coli. This inhibition can be relieved by adding lactose or isopropyl-β-D-thiogalactopyranoside (IPTG).
   9812..9833    +  protein_bind   CAP binding site: CAP binding activates transcription in the presence of cAMP. E. coli catabolite activator protein
   9848..9878    +  promoter       lac promoter: promoter for the E. coli lac operon
   9886..9902    +  protein_bind   lac operator: The lac repressor binds to the lac operator to inhibit transcription in E. coli. This inhibition can be relieved by adding lactose or isopropyl-β-D-thiogalactopyranoside (IPTG). lac repressor encoded by lacI
   9936..10019   +  polyA_signal   SV40 poly(A) signal (fragment): SV40 polyadenylation signal
  10186..329     +  CDS            nef (fragment) (across the origin): NEF_HV1BR - Experimental evidence at protein level: Swiss-Prot protein existence level 1. Extracellular Nef protein targets CD4(+) T-lymphocytes for apoptosis by interacting with CXCR4 surface receptors (PubMed:14990729). From Human immunodeficiency virus type 1 group M subtype B (isolate BRU/LAI) (HIV-1).
>Addgene plasmid #136551 | pHAGE2-TetOminiCMV-SKM | depositor full sequence | sequence record 263440 | pHAGE2-TetOminiCMV-SKM sequence 10186 bps
TGGAAGGGCTAATTCACTCCCAAAGAAGACAAGATATCCTTGATCTGTGGATCTACCACACACAAGGCTA
CTTCCCTGATTAGCAGAACTACACACCAGGGCCAGGGGTCAGATATCCACTGACCTTTGGATGGTGCTAC
AAGCTAGTACCAGTTGAGCCAGATAAGGTAGAAGAGGCCAATAAAGGAGAGAACACCAGCTTGTTACACC
CTGTGAGCCTGCATGGGATGGATGACCCGGAGAGAGAAGTGTTAGAGTGGAGGTTTGACAGCCGCCTAGC
ATTTCATCACGTGGCCCGAGAGCTGCATCCGGAGTACTTCAAGAACTGCTGATATCGAGCTTGCTACAAG
GGACTTTCCGCTGGGGACTTTCCAGGGAGGCGTGGCCTGGGCGGGACTGGGGAGTGGCGAGCCCTCAGAT
CCTGCATATAAGCAGCTGCTTTTTGCCTGTACTGGGTCTCTCTGGTTAGACCAGATCTGAGCCTGGGAGC
TCTCTGGCTAACTAGGGAACCCACTGCTTAAGCCTCAATAAAGCTTGCCTTGAGTGCTTCAAGTAGTGTG
TGCCCGTCTGTTGTGTGACTCTGGTAACTAGAGATCCCTCAGACCCTTTTAGTCAGTGTGGAAAATCTCT
AGCAGTGGCGCCCGAACAGGGACTTGAAAGCGAAAGGGAAACCAGAGGAGCTCTCTCGACGCAGGACTCG
GCTTGCTGAAGCGCGCACGGCAAGAGGCGAGGGGCGGCGACTGGTGAGTACGCCAAAAATTTTGACTAGC
GGAGGCTAGAAGGAGAGAGATGGGTGCGAGAGCGTCAGTATTAAGCGGGGGAGAATTAGATCGCGATGGG
AAAAAATTCGGTTAAGGCCAGGGGGAAAGAAAAAATATAAATTAAAACATATAGTATGGGCAAGCAGGGA
GCTAGAACGATTCGCAGTTAATCCTGGCCTGTTAGAAACATCAGAAGGCTGTAGACAAATACTGGGACAG
CTACAACCATCCCTTCAGACAGGATCAGAAGAACTTAGATCATTATATAATACAGTAGCAACCCTCTATT
GTGTGCATCAAAGGATAGAGATAAAAGACACCAAGGAAGCTTTAGACAAGATAGAGGAAGAGCAAAACAA
AAGTAAGACCACCGCACAGCAAGCGGCCGGCCGCTGATCTTCAGACCTGGAGGAGGAGATATGAGGGACA
ATTGGAGAAGTGAATTATATAAATATAAAGTAGTAAAAATTGAACCATTAGGAGTAGCACCCACCAAGGC
AAAGAGAAGAGTGGTGCAGAGAGAAAAAAGAGCAGTGGGAATAGGAGCTTTGTTCCTTGGGTTCTTGGGA
GCAGCAGGAAGCACTATGGGCGCAGCGTCAATGACGCTGACGGTACAGGCCAGACAATTATTGTCTGGTA
TAGTGCAGCAGCAGAACAATTTGCTGAGGGCTATTGAGGCGCAACAGCATCTGTTGCAACTCACAGTCTG
GGGCATCAAGCAGCTCCAGGCAAGAATCCTGGCTGTGGAAAGATACCTAAAGGATCAACAGCTCCTGGGG
ATTTGGGGTTGCTCTGGAAAACTCATTTGCACCACTGCTGTGCCTTGGAATGCTAGTTGGAGTAATAAAT
CTCTGGAACAGATTTGGAATCACACGACCTGGATGGAGTGGGACAGAGAAATTAACAATTACACAAGCTT
AATACACTCCTTAATTGAAGAATCGCAAAACCAGCAAGAAAAGAATGAACAAGAATTATTGGAATTAGAT
AAATGGGCAAGTTTGTGGAATTGGTTTAACATAACAAATTGGCTGTGGTATATAAAATTATTCATAATGA
TAGTAGGAGGCTTGGTAGGTTTAAGAATAGTTTTTGCTGTACTTTCTATAGTGAATAGAGTTAGGCAGGG
ATATTCACCATTATCGTTTCAGACCCACCTCCCAACCCCGAGGGGACCCGACAGGCCCGAAGGAATAGAA
GAAGAAGGTGGAGAGAGAGACAGAGACAGATCCATTCGATTAGTGAACGGATCTCGACGGTATCGCCGAA
TTCACAAATGGCAGTATTCATCCACAATTTTAAAAGAAAAGGGGGGATTGGGGGGTACAGTGCAGGGGAA
AGAATAGTAGACATAATAGCAACAGACATACAAACTAAAGAATTACAAAAACAAATTACAAAAATTCAAA
ATTTTCGGGTTTATTACAGGGACAGCAGAGATCCAGTTTGGACTAGTCCACACCCTAACTGACACACTCG
AGTTTACCACTCCCTATCAGTGATAGAGAAAAGTGAAAGTCGAGTTTACCACTCCCTATCAGTGATAGAG
AAAAGTGAAAGTCGAGTTTACCACTCCCTATCAGTGATAGAGAAAAGTGAAAGTCGAGTTTACCACTCCC
TATCAGTGATAGAGAAAAGTGAAAGTCGAGTTTACCACTCCCTATCAGTGATAGAGAAAAGTGAAAGTCG
AGTTTACCACTCCCTATCAGTGATAGAGAAAAGTGAAAGTCGAGTTTACCACTCCCTATCAGTGATAGAG
AAAAGTGAAAGTCGAGCTCGGTACCCGGGTCGAGGTAGGCGTGTACGGTGGGAGGCCTATATAAGCAGAG
CTCGTTTAGTGAACCGTCAGATCGCCTGGAGACGCCATCCACGCTGTTTTGACCTCCATAGAAGACACCG
GGACCGATCCAGCCTGCGGCCGCCATGTATAACATGATGGAGACGGAGCTGAAGCCGCCGGGCCCGCAGC
AAGCTTCGGGGGGCGGCGGCGGAGGAGGCAACGCCACGGCGGCGGCGACCGGCGGCAACCAGAAGAACAG
CCCGGACCGCGTCAAGAGGCCCATGAACGCCTTCATGGTATGGTCCCGGGGGCAGCGGCGTAAGATGGCC
CAGGAGAACCCCAAGATGCACAACTCGGAGATCAGCAAGCGCCTGGGCGCGGAGTGGAAACTTTTGTCCG
AGACCGAGAAGCGGCCGTTCATCGACGAGGCCAAGCGGCTGCGCGCTCTGCACATGAAGGAGCACCCGGA
TTATAAATACCGGCCGCGGCGGAAAACCAAGACGCTCATGAAGAAGGATAAGTACACGCTTCCCGGAGGC
TTGCTGGCCCCCGGCGGGAACAGCATGGCGAGCGGGGTTGGGGTGGGCGCCGGCCTGGGTGCGGGCGTGA
ACCAGCGCATGGACAGCTACGCGCACATGAACGGCTGGAGCAACGGCAGCTACAGCATGATGCAGGAGCA
GCTGGGCTACCCGCAGCACCCGGGCCTCAACGCTCACGGCGCGGCACAGATGCAACCGATGCACCGCTAC
GACGTCAGCGCCCTGCAGTACAACTCCATGACCAGCTCGCAGACCTACATGAACGGCTCGCCCACCTACA
GCATGTCCTACTCGCAGCAGGGCACCCCCGGTATGGCGCTGGGCTCCATGGGCTCTGTGGTCAAGTCCGA
GGCCAGCTCCAGCCCCCCCGTGGTTACCTCTTCCTCCCACTCCAGGGCGCCCTGCCAGGCCGGGGACCTC
CGGGACATGATCAGCATGTACCTCCCCGGCGCCGAGGTGCCGGAGCCCGCTGCGCCCAGTAGACTGCACA
TGGCCCAGCACTACCAGAGCGGCCCGGTGCCCGGCACGGCCATTAACGGCACACTGCCCCTGTCGCACAT
GGCATGCGGCTCCGGCGAGGGCAGGGGAAGTCTTCTAACATGCGGGGACGTGGAGGAAAATCCCGGCCCA
CTCGAGATGAGGCAGCCACCTGGCGAGTCTGACATGGCTGTCAGCGACGCTCTGCTCCCGTCCTTCTCCA
CGTTCGCGTCCGGCCCGGCGGGAAGGGAGAAGACACTGCGTCCAGCAGGTGCCCCGACTAACCGTTGGCG
TGAGGAACTCTCTCACATGAAGCGACTTCCCCCACTTCCCGGCCGCCCCTACGACCTGGCGGCGACGGTG
GCCACAGACCTGGAGAGTGGCGGAGCTGGTGCAGCTTGCAGCAGTAACAACCCGGCCCTCCTAGCCCGGA
GGGAGACCGAGGAGTTCAACGACCTCCTGGACCTAGACTTTATCCTTTCCAACTCGCTAACCCACCAGGA
ATCGGTGGCCGCCACCGTGACCACCTCGGCGTCAGCTTCATCCTCGTCTTCCCCAGCGAGCAGCGGCCCT
GCCAGCGCGCCCTCCACCTGCAGCTTCAGCTATCCGATCCGGGCCGGGGGTGACCCGGGCGTGGCTGCCA
GCAACACAGGTGGAGGGCTCCTCTACAGCCGAGAATCTGCGCCACCTCCCACGGCCCCCTTCAACCTGGC
GGACATCAATGACGTGAGCCCCTCGGGCGGCTTCGTGGCTGAGCTCCTGCGGCCGGAGTTGGACCCAGTA
TACATTCCGCCACAGCAGCCTCAGCCGCCAGGTGGCGGGCTGATGGGCAAGTTTGTGCTGAAGGCGTCTC
TGACCACCCCTGGCAGCGAGTACAGCAGCCCTTCGGTCATCAGTGTTAGCAAAGGAAGCCCAGACGGCAG
CCACCCCGTGGTAGTGGCGCCCTACAGCGGTGGCCCGCCGCGCATGTGCCCCAAGATTAAGCAAGAGGCG
GTCCCGTCCTGCACGGTCAGCCGGTCCCTAGAGGCCCATTTGAGCGCTGGACCCCAGCTCAGCAACGGCC
ACCGGCCCAACACACACGACTTCCCCCTGGGGCGGCAGCTCCCCACCAGGACTACCCCTACACTGAGTCC
CGAGGAACTGCTGAACAGCAGGGACTGTCACCCTGGCCTGCCTCTTCCCCCAGGATTCCATCCCCATCCG
GGGCCCAACTACCCTCCTTTCCTGCCAGACCAGATGCAGTCACAAGTCCCCTCTCTCCATTATCAAGAGC
TCATGCCACCGGGTTCCTGCCTGCCAGAGGAGCCCAAGCCAAAGAGGGGAAGAAGGTCGTGGCCCCGGAA
AAGAACAGCCACCCACACTTGTGACTATGCAGGCTGTGGCAAAACCTATACCAAGAGTTCTCATCTCAAG
GCACACCTGCGAACTCACACAGGCGAGAAACCTTACCACTGTGACTGGGACGGCTGTGGGTGGAAATTCG
CCCGCTCCGATGAACTGACCAGGCACTACCGCAAACACACAGGGCACCGGCCCTTTCAGTGCCAGAAGTG
CGACAGGGCCTTTTCCAGGTCGGACCACCTTGCCTTACACATGAAGAGGCACTTTCTCGAGGGCTCGGGC
CAGTGTACTAATTATGCTCTCTTGAAATTGGCTGGAGATGTTGAGAGCAACCCAGGTCCCGGCGCGCCAC
TGGATTTCCTTTGGGCGTTGGAAACCCCGCAGACAGCCACGACGATGCCCCTCAACGTGAACTTCACCAA
CAGGAACTATGACCTCGACTACGACTCCGTACAGCCCTATTTCATCTGCGACGAGGAAGAGAATTTCTAT
CACCAGCAACAGCAGAGCGAGCTGCAGCCGCCCGCGCCCAGTGAGGATATCTGGAAGAAATTCGAGCTGC
TTCCCACCCCGCCCCTGTCCCCGAGCCGCCGCTCCGGGCTCTGCTCTCCATCCTATGTTGCGGTCGCTAC
GTCCTTCTCCCCAAGGGAAGACGATGACGGCGGCGGTGGCAACTTCTCCACCGCCGATCAGCTGGAGATG
ATGACCGAGTTACTTGGAGGAGACATGGTGAACCAGAGCTTCATCTGCGATCCTGACGACGAGACCTTCA
TCAAGAACATCATCATCCAGGACTGTATGTGGAGCGGTTTCTCAGCCGCTGCCAAGCTGGTCTCGGAGAA
GCTGGCCTCCTACCAGGCTGCGCGCAAAGACAGCACCAGCCTGAGCCCCGCCCGCGGGCACAGCGTCTGC
TCCACCTCCAGCCTGTACCTGCAGGACCTCACCGCCGCCGCGTCCGAGTGCATTGACCCCTCAGTGGTCT
TTCCCTACCCGCTCAACGACAGCAGCTCGCCCAAATCCTGTACCTCGTCCGATTCCACGGCCTTCTCTCC
TTCCTCGGACTCGCTGCTGTCCTCCGAGTCCTCCCCACGGGCCAGCCCTGAGCCCCTAGTGCTGCATGAG
GAGACACCGCCCACCACCAGCAGCGACTCTGAAGAAGAGCAAGAAGATGAGGAAGAAATTGATGTGGTGT
CTGTGGAGAAGAGGCAAACCCCTGCCAAGAGGTCGGAGTCGGGCTCATCTCCATCCCGAGGCCACAGCAA
ACCTCCGCACAGCCCACTGGTCCTCAAGAGGTGCCACGTCTCCACTCACCAGCACAACTACGCCGCACCC
CCCTCCACAAGGAAGGACTATCCAGCTGCCAAGAGGGCCAAGTTGGACAGTGGCAGGGTCCTGAAGCAGA
TCAGCAACAACCGCAAGTGCTCCAGCCCCAGGTCCTCAGACACGGAGGAAAACGACAAGAGGCGGACACA
CAACGTCTTGGAACGTCAGAGGAGGAACGAGCTGAAGCGCAGCTTTTTTGCCCTGCGTGACCAGATCCCT
GAATTGGAAAACAACGAAAAGGCCCCCAAGGTAGTGATCCTCAAAAAAGCCACCGCCTACATCCTGTCCA
TTCAAGCAGACGAGCACAAGCTCACCTCTGAAAAGGACTTATTGAGGAAACGACGAGAACAGTTGAAACA
CAAACTCGAACAGCTTCGAAACTCTGGTGCATAAATCGATAGATCCTAATCAACCTCTGGATTACAAAAT
TTGTGAAAGATTGACTGGTATTCTTAACTATGTTGCTCCTTTTACGCTATGTGGATACGCTGCTTTAATG
CCTTTGTATCATGCTATTGCTTCCCGTATGGCTTTCATTTTCTCCTCCTTGTATAAATCCTGGTTGCTGT
CTCTTTATGAGGAGTTGTGGCCCGTTGTCAGGCAACGTGGCGTGGTGTGCACTGTGTTTGCTGACGCAAC
CCCCACTGGTTGGGGCATTGCCACCACCTGTCAGCTCCTTTCCGGGACTTTCGCTTTCCCCCTCCCTATT
GCCACGGCGGAACTCATCGCCGCCTGCCTTGCCCGCTGCTGGACAGGGGCTCGGCTGTTGGGCACTGACA
ATTCCGTGGTGTTGTCGGGGAAATCATCGTCCTTTCCTTGGCTGCTCGCCTGTGTTGCCACCTGGATTCT
GCGCGGGACGTCCTTCTGCTACGTCCCTTCGGCCCTCAATCCAGCGGACCTTCCTTCCCGCGGCCTGCTG
CCGGCTCTGCGGCCTCTTCCGCGTCTTCGCCTTCGCCCTCAGACGAGTCGGATCTCCCTTTGGGCCGCCT
CCCCGCCTGGTACCTTTAAGACCAATGACTTACAAGGCAGCTGTAGATCTTAGCCACTTTTTAAAAGAAA
AGGGGGGACTGGAAGGGCTAATTCACTCCCAACGAAGACAAGATCACCTGCAGGACAGGCGCGCCCTGCT
TTTTGCTTGTACTGGGTCTCTCTGGTTAGACCAGATCTGAGCCTGGGAGCTCTCTGGCTAACTAGGGAAC
CCACTGCTTAAGCCTCAATAAAGCTTGCCTTGAGTGCTTCAAGTAGTGTGTGCCCGTCTGTTGTGTGACT
CTGGTAACTAGAGATCCCTCAGACCCTTTTAGTCAGTGTGGAAAATCTCTAGCACCCGGGCGATTAAGGA
AAGGGCTAGATCATTCTTGAAGACGAAAGGGCCTCGTGATACGCCTATTTTTATAGGTTAATGTCATGAT
AATAATGGTTTCTTAGACGTCAGGTGGCACTTTTCGGGGAAATGTGCGCGGAACCCCTATTTGTTTATTT
TTCTAAATACATTCAAATATGTATCCGCTCATGAGACAATAACCCTGATAAATGCTTCAATAATATTGAA
AAAGGAAGAGTATGAGTATTCAACATTTCCGTGTCGCCCTTATTCCCTTTTTTGCGGCATTTTGCCTTCC
TGTTTTTGCTCACCCAGAAACGCTGGTGAAAGTAAAAGATGCTGAAGATCAGTTGGGTGCACGAGTGGGT
TACATCGAACTGGATCTCAACAGCGGTAAGATCCTTGAGAGTTTTCGCCCCGAAGAACGTTTTCCAATGA
TGAGCACTTTTAAAGTTCTGCTATGTGGCGCGGTATTATCCCGTGTTGACGCCGGGCAAGAGCAACTCGG
TCGCCGCATACACTATTCTCAGAATGACTTGGTTGAGTACTCACCAGTCACAGAAAAGCATCTTACGGAT
GGCATGACAGTAAGAGAATTATGCAGTGCTGCCATAACCATGAGTGATAACACTGCGGCCAACTTACTTC
TGACAACGATCGGAGGACCGAAGGAGCTAACCGCTTTTTTGCACAACATGGGGGATCATGTAACTCGCCT
TGATCGTTGGGAACCGGAGCTGAATGAAGCCATACCAAACGACGAGCGTGACACCACGATGCCTGTAGCA
ATGGCAACAACGTTGCGCAAACTATTAACTGGCGAACTACTTACTCTAGCTTCCCGGCAACAATTAATAG
ACTGGATGGAGGCGGATAAAGTTGCAGGACCACTTCTGCGCTCGGCCCTTCCGGCTGGCTGGTTTATTGC
TGATAAATCTGGAGCCGGTGAGCGTGGGTCTCGCGGTATCATTGCAGCACTGGGGCCAGATGGTAAGCCC
TCCCGTATCGTAGTTATCTACACGACGGGGAGTCAGGCAACTATGGATGAACGAAATAGACAGATCGCTG
AGATAGGTGCCTCACTGATTAAGCATTGGTAACTGTCAGACCAAGTTTACTCATATATACTTTAGATTGA
TTTAAAACTTCATTTTTAATTTAAAAGGATCTAGGTGAAGATCCTTTTTGATAATCTCATGACCAAAATC
CCTTAACGTGAGTTTTCGTTCCACTGAGCGTCAGACCCCGTAGAAAAGATCAAAGGATCTTCTTGAGATC
CTTTTTTTCTGCGCGTAATCTGCTGCTTGCAAACAAAAAAACCACCGCTACCAGCGGTGGTTTGTTTGCC
GGATCAAGAGCTACCAACTCTTTTTCCGAAGGTAACTGGCTTCAGCAGAGCGCAGATACCAAATACTGTT
CTTCTAGTGTAGCCGTAGTTAGGCCACCACTTCAAGAACTCTGTAGCACCGCCTACATACCTCGCTCTGC
TAATCCTGTTACCAGTGGCTGCTGCCAGTGGCGATAAGTCGTGTCTTACCGGGTTGGACTCAAGACGATA
GTTACCGGATAAGGCGCAGCGGTCGGGCTGAACGGGGGGTTCGTGCACACAGCCCAGCTTGGAGCGAACG
ACCTACACCGAACTGAGATACCTACAGCGTGAGCTATGAGAAAGCGCCACGCTTCCCGAAGGGAGAAAGG
CGGACAGGTATCCGGTAAGCGGCAGGGTCGGAACAGGAGAGCGCACGAGGGAGCTTCCAGGGGGAAACGC
CTGGTATCTTTATAGTCCTGTCGGGTTTCGCCACCTCTGACTTGAGCGTCGATTTTTGTGATGCTCGTCA
GGGGGGCGGAGCCTATGGAAAAACGCCAGCAACGCGGCCTTTTTACGGTTCCTGGCCTTTTGCTGGCCTT
TTGCTCACATGTTCTTTCCTGCGTTATCCCCTGATTCTGTGGATAACCGTATTACCGCCTTTGAGTGAGC
TGATACCGCTCGCCGCAGCCGAACGACCGAGCGCAGCGAGTCAGTGAGCGAGGAAGCGGAAGAGCGCCCA
ATACGCAAACCGCCTCTCCCCGCGCGTTGGCCGATTCATTAATGCAGCAAGCTCATGGCTGACTAATTTT
TTTTATTTATGCAGAGGCCGAGGCCGCCTCGGCCTCTGAGCTATTCCAGAAGTAGTGAGGAGGCTTTTTT
GGAGGCCTAGGCTTTTGCAAAAAGCTCCCCGTGGCACGACAGGTTTCCCGACTGGAAAGCGGGCAGTGAG
CGCAACGCAATTAATGTGAGTTAGCTCACTCATTAGGCACCCCAGGCTTTACACTTTATGCTTCCGGCTC
GTATGTTGTGTGGAATTGTGAGCGGATAACAATTTCACACAGGAAACAGCTATGACATGATTACGAATTT
CACAAATAAAGCATTTTTTTCACTGCATTCTAGTTGTGGTTTGTCCAAACTCATCAATGTATCTTATCAT
GTCTGGATCAACTGGATAACTCAAGCTAACCAAAATCATCCCAAACTTCCCACCCCATACCCTATTACCA
CTGCCAATTACCTGTGGTTTCATTTACTCTAAACCTGTGATTCCTCTGAATTATTTTCATTTTAAAGAAA
TTGTATTTGTTAAATATGTACTACAAACTTAGTAGT
