Features (pLannotate 1.2.2; 29 found; start..end, strand, type, name):
     20..37      +  misc_feature   MCS (fragment): pUC18/19 multiple cloning site
     37..104     +  promoter       tight TRE promoter (fragment): Tet-responsive promoter PTight, consisting of seven tet operator sequences followed by the minimal CMV promoter
    173..1129    +  CDS            Sox2: SOX2_MOUSE - Also known as Sox-2. Experimental evidence at protein level: Swiss-Prot protein existence level 1. Transcription factor that forms a trimeric complex with POU5F1 (OCT3/4) on DNA and controls the expression of a number of genes involved in embryonic development such as YES1, FGF4, UTF1 and ZFP206 (PubMed:15863505, PubMed:17097055, PubMed:19740739). Binds to the proximal enhancer region of NANOG (PubMed:15863505). Critical for early embryogenesis and for embryonic stem cell pluripotency (By similarity). Downstream SRRT target that mediates the promotion of neural stem cell self-rene
   1145..1197    +  CDS            T2A (fragment): 2A peptide from Thosea asigna virus capsid protein Eukaryotic ribosomes fail to insert a peptide bond between the Gly and Pro residues, yielding separate polypeptides.
   1205..2653    +  CDS            Klf4: KLF4_MOUSE - Also known as Ezf, Gklf, Zie. Experimental evidence at protein level: Swiss-Prot protein existence level 1. Transcription factor; can act both as activator and as repressor. Binds the 5'-CACCC-3' core sequence. Binds to the promoter region of its own gene and can activate its own transcription. Regulates the expression of key transcription factors during embryonic development. Plays an important role in maintaining embryonic stem cells, and in preventing their differentiation. Required for establishing the barrier function of the skin and for postnatal maturation and maintenance o
   2669..2728    +  CDS            E2A: 2A peptide from equine rhinitis A virus polyprotein Eukaryotic ribosomes fail to insert a peptide bond between the Gly and Pro residues, yielding separate polypeptides.
   2783..4099    +  CDS            Myc: MYC_MOUSE - Experimental evidence at protein level: Swiss-Prot protein existence level 1. Transcription factor that binds DNA in a non-specific manner, yet also specifically recognizes the core sequence 5'-CAC[GA]TG-3'. Activates the transcription of growth-related genes. Binds to the VEGFA promoter, promoting VEGFA production and subsequent sprouting angiogenesis. Regulator of somatic reprogramming, controls self-renewal of embryonic stem cells. Functions with TAF6L to activate target gene expression through RNA polymerase II pause release (PubMed:31005419). From Mus musculus (Mouse).
   4116..4704    +  misc_feature   WPRE: woodchuck hepatitis virus posttranscriptional regulatory element
   4699..4809    +  CDS            nef (fragment): NEF_SIVS4 - Experimental evidence at protein level: Swiss-Prot protein existence level 1. Interferes with TCR signaling from the cell membrane. Interacts with CD247/TCRZ (TCR zeta chain) and exert potent down- regulation of cell surface TCR/CD3 complexes. From Simian immunodeficiency virus (isolate F236/smH4) (SIV-sm) (Simian immunodeficiency virus sooty mangabey monkey).
   4852..5032    +  LTR            5' LTR (truncated): truncated 5' long terminal repeat (LTR) from HIV-1
   5165..5269    +  promoter       AmpR promoter: bla
   5270..6130    +  CDS            AmpR: β-lactamase; bla; confers resistance to ampicillin, carbenicillin, and related antibiotics
   6301..6889    +  rep_origin     ori: high-copy-number ColE1/pMB1/pBR322/pUC origin of replication
   7072..7126    +  CDS            lacI (fragment): lac repressor; lacI; The lac repressor binds to the lac operator to inhibit transcription in E. coli. This inhibition can be relieved by adding lactose or isopropyl-β-D-thiogalactopyranoside (IPTG).
   7132..7225    +  rep_origin     SV40 ori (fragment): SV40 origin of replication
   7250..7287    +  CDS            lacI (fragment): lac repressor; lacI; The lac repressor binds to the lac operator to inhibit transcription in E. coli. This inhibition can be relieved by adding lactose or isopropyl-β-D-thiogalactopyranoside (IPTG).
   7300..7321    +  protein_bind   CAP binding site: CAP binding activates transcription in the presence of cAMP. E. coli catabolite activator protein
   7336..7366    +  promoter       lac promoter: promoter for the E. coli lac operon
   7374..7390    +  protein_bind   lac operator: The lac repressor binds to the lac operator to inhibit transcription in E. coli. This inhibition can be relieved by adding lactose or isopropyl-β-D-thiogalactopyranoside (IPTG). lac repressor encoded by lacI
   7424..7507    +  polyA_signal   SV40 poly(A) signal (fragment): SV40 polyadenylation signal
   7674..8003    +  CDS            nef (fragment): NEF_HV1BR - Experimental evidence at protein level: Swiss-Prot protein existence level 1. Extracellular Nef protein targets CD4(+) T-lymphocytes for apoptosis by interacting with CXCR4 surface receptors (PubMed:14990729). From Human immunodeficiency virus type 1 group M subtype B (isolate BRU/LAI) (HIV-1).
   8051..8308    +  LTR            5' LTR (truncated): truncated 5' long terminal repeat (LTR) from HIV-1
   8355..8480    +  misc_feature   HIV-1 Ψ: packaging signal of human immunodeficiency virus type 1
   8464..8802    +  CDS            HIV-1 gag (fragment): gag protein from human immunodeficiency virus 1; gag
   8977..9210    +  misc_feature   RRE: The Rev response element (RRE) of HIV-1 allows for Rev-dependent mRNA export from the nucleus to the cytoplasm.
   9587..9687    +  CDS            Rev (fragment): human immunodeficiency virus 1 (HIV-1) Rev protein; rev; enhances nuclear export of unspliced and incompletely spliced viral mRNAs
   9732..9849    +  misc_feature   cPPT/CTS: central polypurine tract and central termination sequence of HIV-1
   9891..9911    -  promoter       SV40 promoter (fragment): SV40 enhancer and early promoter
   9925..9       +  protein_bind   tetracycline response element (across the origin): contains seven copies of the tetracycline operator tetO tetracycline repressor TetR
>Addgene plasmid #136551 | pHAGE2-TetOminiCMV-SKM | addgene full sequence | sequence record 296612 | Addgene NGS Result
TGATAGAGAAAAGTGAAAGTCGAGCTCGGTACCCGGGTCGAGGTAGGCATGTACGGTGGGAGGCCTATAT
AAGCAGAGCTCGTTTAGTGAACCGTCAGATCGCCTGGAGACGCCATCCACGCTGTTTTGACCTCCATAGA
AGACACCGGGACCGATCCAGCCTGCGGCCGCCATGTATAACATGATGGAGACGGAGCTGAAGCCGCCGGG
CCCGCAGCAAGCTTCGGGGGGCGGCGGCGGAGGAGGCAACGCCACGGCGGCGGCAACCGGCGGCAACCAG
AAGAACAGCCCGGACCGCGTCAAGAGGCCCATGAACGCCTTCATGGTATGGTCCCGGGGGCAGCGGCGTA
AGATGGCCCAGGAGAACCCCAAGATGCACAACTCGGAGATCAGCAAGCGCCTGGGCGCGGAGTGGAAACT
TTTGTCCGAGACCGAGAAGCGGCCGTTCATCGACGAGGCCAAGCGGCTGCGCGCTCTGCACATGAAGGAG
CACCCGGATTATAAATACCGGCCGCGGCGGAAAACCAAGACGCTCATGAAGAAGGATAAGTACACGCTTC
CCGGAGGCTTGCTGGCCCCCGGCGGGAACAGCATGGCGAGCGGGGTTGGGGTGGGCGCCGGCCTGGGTGC
GGGCGTGAACCAGCGCATGGACAGCTACGCGCACATGAACGGCTGGAGCAACGGCAGCTACAGCATGATG
CAGGAGCAGCTGGGCTACCCGCAGCACCCGGGCCTCAACGCTCACGGCGCGGCACAGATGCAACCGATGC
ACCGCTACGACGTCAGCGCCCTGCAGTACAACTCCATGACCAGCTCGCAGACCTACATGAACGGCTCGCC
CACCTACAGCATGTCCTACTCGCAGCAGGGCACCCCCGGTATGGCGCTGGGCTCCATGGGCTCTGTGGTC
AAGTCCGAGGCCAGCTCCAGCCCCCCCGTGGTTACCTCTTCCTCCCACTCCAGGGCGCCCTGCCAGGCCG
GGGACCTCCGGGACATGATCAGCATGTACCTCCCCGGCGCCGAGGTGCCGGAGCCCGCTGCGCCCAGTAG
ACTGCACATGGCCCAGCACTACCAGAGCGGCCCGGTGCCCGGCACGGCCATTAACGGCACACTGCCCCTG
TCGCACATGGCATGCGGCTCCGGCGAGGGCAGGGGAAGTCTTCTAACATGCGGGGACGTGGAGGAAAATC
CCGGCCCACTCGAGATGAGGCAGCCACCTGGCGAGTCTGACATGGCTGTCAGCGACGCTCTGCTCCCGTC
CTTCTCCACGTTCGCGTCCGGCCCGGCGGGAAGGGAGAAGACACTGCGTCCAGCAGGTGCCCCGACTAAC
CGTTGGCGTGAGGAACTCTCTCACATGAAGCGACTTCCCCCACTTCCCGGCCGCCCCTACGACCTGGCGG
CGACGGTGGCCACAGACCTGGAGAGTGGCGGAGCTGGTGCAGCTTGCAGCAGTAACAACCCGGCCCTCCT
AGCCCGGAGGGAGACCGAGGAGTTCAACGACCTCCTGGACCTAGACTTTATCCTTTCCAACTCGCTAACC
CACCAGGAATCGGTGGCCGCCACCGTGACCACCTCGGCGTCAGCTTCATCCTCGTCTTCCCCAGCGAGCA
GCGGCCCTGCCAGCGCGCCCTCCACCTGCAGCTTCAGCTATCCGATCCGGGCCGGGGGTGACCCGGGCGT
GGCTGCCAGCAACACAGGTGGAGGGCTCCTCTACAGCCGAGAATCTGCGCCACCTCCCACGGCCCCCTTC
AACCTGGCGGACATCAATGACGTGAGCCCCTCGGGCGGCTTCGTGGCTGAGCTCCTGCGGCCGGAGTTGG
ACCCAGTATACATTCCGCCACAGCAGCCTCAGCCGCCAGGTGGCGGGCTGATGGGCAAGTTTGTGCTGAA
GGCGTCTCTGACCACCCCTGGCAGCGAGTACAGCAGCCCTTCGGTCATCAGTGTTAGCAAAGGAAGCCCA
GACGGCAGCCACCCCGTGGTAGTGGCGCCCTACAGCGGTGGCCCGCCGCGCATGTGCCCCAAGATTAAGC
AAGAGGCGGTCCCGTCCTGCACGGTCAGCCGGTCCCTAGAGGCCCATTTGAGCGCTGGACCCCAGCTCAG
CAACGGCCACCGGCCCAACACACACGACTTCCCCCTGGGGCGGCAGCTCCCCACCAGGACTACCCCTACA
CTGAGTCCCGAGGAACTGCTGAACAGCAGGGACTGTCACCCTGGCCTGCCTCTTCCCCCAGGATTCCATC
CCCATCCGGGGCCCAACTACCCTCCTTTCCTGCCAGACCAGATGCAGTCACAAGTCCCCTCTCTCCATTA
TCAAGAGCTCATGCCACCGGGTTCCTGCCTGCCAGAGGAGCCCAAGCCAAAGAGGGGAAGAAGGTCGTGG
CCCCGGAAAAGAACAGCCACCCACACTTGTGACTATGCAGGCTGTGGCAAAACCTATACCAAGAGTTCTC
ATCTCAAGGCACACCTGCGAACTCACACAGGCGAGAAACCTTACCACTGTGACTGGGACGGCTGTGGGTG
GAAATTCGCCCGCTCCGATGAACTGACCAGGCACTACCGCAAACACACAGGGCACCGGCCCTTTCAGTGC
CAGAAGTGCGACAGGGCCTTTTCCAGGTCGGACCACCTTGCCTTACACATGAAGAGGCACTTTCTCGAGG
GCTCGGGCCAGTGTACTAATTATGCTCTCTTGAAATTGGCTGGAGATGTTGAGAGCAACCCAGGTCCCGG
CGCGCCACTGGATTTCCTTTGGGCGTTGGAAACCCCGCAGACAGCCACGACGATGCCCCTCAACGTGAAC
TTCACCAACAGGAACTATGACCTCGACTACGACTCCGTACAGCCCTATTTCATCTGCGACGAGGAAGAGA
ATTTCTATCACCAGCAACAGCAGAGCGAGCTGCAGCCGCCCGCGCCCAGTGAGGATATCTGGAAGAAATT
CGAGCTGCTTCCCACCCCGCCCCTGTCCCCGAGCCGCCGCTCCGGGCTCTGCTCTCCATCCTATGTTGCG
GTCGCTACGTCCTTCTCCCCAAGGGAAGACGATGACGGCGGCGGTGGCAACTTCTCCACCGCCGATCAGC
TGGAGATGATGACCGAGTTACTTGGAGGAGACATGGTGAACCAGAGCTTCATCTGCGATCCTGACGACGA
GACCTTCATCAAGAACATCATCATCCAGGACTGTATGTGGAGCGGTTTCTCAGCCGCTGCCAAGCTGGTC
TCGGAGAAGCTGGCCTCCTACCAGGCTGCGCGCAAAGACAGCACCAGCCTGAGCCCCGCCCGCGGGCACA
GCGTCTGCTCCACCTCCAGCCTGTACCTGCAGGACCTCACCGCCGCCGCGTCCGAGTGCATTGACCCCTC
AGTGGTCTTTCCCTACCCGCTCAACGACAGCAGCTCGCCCAAATCCTGTACCTCGTCCGATTCCACGGCC
TTCTCTCCTTCCTCGGACTCGCTGCTGTCCTCCGAGTCCTCCCCACGGGCCAGCCCTGAGCCCCTAGTGC
TGCATGAGGAGACACCGCCCACCACCAGCAGCGACTCTGAAGAAGAGCAAGAAGATGAGGAAGAAATTGA
TGTGGTGTCTGTGGAGAAGAGGCAAACCCCTGCCAAGAGGTCGGAGTCGGGCTCATCTCCATCCCGAGGC
CACAGCAAACCTCCGCACAGCCCACTGGTCCTCAAGAGGTGCCACGTCTCCACTCACCAGCACAACTACG
CCGCACCCCCCTCCACAAGGAAGGACTATCCAGCTGCCAAGAGGGCCAAGTTGGACAGTGGCAGGGTCCT
GAAGCAGATCAGCAACAACCGCAAGTGCTCCAGCCCCAGGTCCTCAGACACGGAGGAAAACGACAAGAGG
CGGACACACAACGTCTTGGAACGTCAGAGGAGGAACGAGCTGAAGCGCAGCTTTTTTGCCCTGCGTGACC
AGATCCCTGAATTGGAAAACAACGAAAAGGCCCCCAAGGTAGTGATCCTCAAAAAAGCCACCGCCTACAT
CCTGTCCATTCAAGCAGACGAGCACAAGCTCACCTCTGAAAAGGACTTATTGAGGAAACGACGAGAACAG
TTGAAACACAAACTCGAACAGCTTCGAAACTCTGGTGCATAAATCGATAGATCCTAATCAACCTCTGGAT
TACAAAATTTGTGAAAGATTGACTGGTATTCTTAACTATGTTGCTCCTTTTACGCTATGTGGATACGCTG
CTTTAATGCCTTTGTATCATGCTATTGCTTCCCGTATGGCTTTCATTTTCTCCTCCTTGTATAAATCCTG
GTTGCTGTCTCTTTATGAGGAGTTGTGGCCCGTTGTCAGGCAACGTGGCGTGGTGTGCACTGTGTTTGCT
GACGCAACCCCCACTGGTTGGGGCATTGCCACCACCTGTCAGCTCCTTTCCGGGACTTTCGCTTTCCCCC
TCCCTATTGCCACGGCGGAACTCATCGCCGCCTGCCTTGCCCGCTGCTGGACAGGGGCTCGGCTGTTGGG
CACTGACAATTCCGTGGTGTTGTCGGGGAAATCATCGTCCTTTCCTTGGCTGCTCGCCTGTGTTGCCACC
TGGATTCTGCGCGGGACGTCCTTCTGCTACGTCCCTTCGGCCCTCAATCCAGCGGACCTTCCTTCCCGCG
GCCTGCTGCCGGCTCTGCGGCCTCTTCCGCGTCTTCGCCTTCGCCCTCAGACGAGTCGGATCTCCCTTTG
GGCCGCCTCCCCGCCTGGTACCTTTAAGACCAATGACTTACAAGGCAGCTGTAGATCTTAGCCACTTTTT
AAAAGAAAAGGGGGGACTGGAAGGGCTAATTCACTCCCAACGAAGACAAGATCACCTGCAGGACAGGCGC
GCCCTGCTTTTTGCTTGTACTGGGTCTCTCTGGTTAGACCAGATCTGAGCCTGGGAGCTCTCTGGCTAAC
TAGGGAACCCACTGCTTAAGCCTCAATAAAGCTTGCCTTGAGTGCTTCAAGTAGTGTGTGCCCGTCTGTT
GTGTGACTCTGGTAACTAGAGATCCCTCAGACCCTTTTAGTCAGTGTGGAAAATCTCTAGCACCCGGGCG
ATTAAGGAAAGGGCTAGATCATTCTTGAAGACGAAAGGGCCTCGTGATACGCCTATTTTTATAGGTTAAT
GTCATGATAATAATGGTTTCTTAGACGTCAGGTGGCACTTTTCGGGGAAATGTGCGCGGAACCCCTATTT
GTTTATTTTTCTAAATACATTCAAATATGTATCCGCTCATGAGACAATAACCCTGATAAATGCTTCAATA
ATATTGAAAAAGGAAGAGTATGAGTATTCAACATTTCCGTGTCGCCCTTATTCCCTTTTTTGCGGCATTT
TGCCTTCCTGTTTTTGCTCACCCAGAAACGCTGGTGAAAGTAAAAGATGCTGAAGATCAGTTGGGTGCAC
GAGTGGGTTACATCGAACTGGATCTCAACAGCGGTAAGATCCTTGAGAGTTTTCGCCCCGAAGAACGTTT
TCCAATGATGAGCACTTTTAAAGTTCTGCTATGTGGCGCGGTATTATCCCGTGTTGACGCCGGGCAAGAG
CAACTCGGTCGCCGCATACACTATTCTCAGAATGACTTGGTTGAGTACTCACCAGTCACAGAAAAGCATC
TTACGGATGGCATGACAGTAAGAGAATTATGCAGTGCTGCCATAACCATGAGTGATAACACTGCGGCCAA
CTTACTTCTGACAACGATCGGAGGACCGAAGGAGCTAACCGCTTTTTTGCACAACATGGGGGATCATGTA
ACTCGCCTTGATCGTTGGGAACCGGAGCTGAATGAAGCCATACCAAACGACGAGCGTGACACCACGATGC
CTGTAGCAATGGCAACAACGTTGCGCAAACTATTAACTGGCGAACTACTTACTCTAGCTTCCCGGCAACA
ATTAATAGACTGGATGGAGGCGGATAAAGTTGCAGGACCACTTCTGCGCTCGGCCCTTCCGGCTGGCTGG
TTTATTGCTGATAAATCTGGAGCCGGTGAGCGTGGGTCTCGCGGTATCATTGCAGCACTGGGGCCAGATG
GTAAGCCCTCCCGTATCGTAGTTATCTACACGACGGGGAGTCAGGCAACTATGGATGAACGAAATAGACA
GATCGCTGAGATAGGTGCCTCACTGATTAAGCATTGGTAACTGTCAGACCAAGTTTACTCATATATACTT
TAGATTGATTTAAAACTTCATTTTTAATTTAAAAGGATCTAGGTGAAGATCCTTTTTGATAATCTCATGA
CCAAAATCCCTTAACGTGAGTTTTCGTTCCACTGAGCGTCAGACCCCGTAGAAAAGATCAAAGGATCTTC
TTGAGATCCTTTTTTTCTGCGCGTAATCTGCTGCTTGCAAACAAAAAAACCACCGCTACCAGCGGTGGTT
TGTTTGCCGGATCAAGAGCTACCAACTCTTTTTCCGAAGGTAACTGGCTTCAGCAGAGCGCAGATACCAA
ATACTGTTCTTCTAGTGTAGCCGTAGTTAGGCCACCACTTCAAGAACTCTGTAGCACCGCCTACATACCT
CGCTCTGCTAATCCTGTTACCAGTGGCTGCTGCCAGTGGCGATAAGTCGTGTCTTACCGGGTTGGACTCA
AGACGATAGTTACCGGATAAGGCGCAGCGGTCGGGCTGAACGGGGGGTTCGTGCACACAGCCCAGCTTGG
AGCGAACGACCTACACCGAACTGAGATACCTACAGCGTGAGCTATGAGAAAGCGCCACGCTTCCCGAAGG
GAGAAAGGCGGACAGGTATCCGGTAAGCGGCAGGGTCGGAACAGGAGAGCGCACGAGGGAGCTTCCAGGG
GGAAACGCCTGGTATCTTTATAGTCCTGTCGGGTTTCGCCACCTCTGACTTGAGCGTCGATTTTTGTGAT
GCTCGTCAGGGGGGCGGAGCCTATGGAAAAACGCCAGCAACGCGGCCTTTTTACGGTTCCTGGCCTTTTG
CTGGCCTTTTGCTCACATGTTCTTTCCTGCGTTATCCCCTGATTCTGTGGATAACCGTATTACCGCCTTT
GAGTGAGCTGATACCGCTCGCCGCAGCCGAACGACCGAGCGCAGCGAGTCAGTGAGCGAGGAAGCGGAAG
AGCGCCCAATACGCAAACCGCCTCTCCCCGCGCGTTGGCCGATTCATTAATGCAGCAAGCTCATGGCTGA
CTAATTTTTTTTATTTATGCAGAGGCCGAGGCCGCCTCGGCCTCTGAGCTATTCCAGAAGTAGTGAGGAG
GCTTTTTTGGAGGCCTAGGCTTTTGCAAAAAGCTCCCCGTGGCACGACAGGTTTCCCGACTGGAAAGCGG
GCAGTGAGCGCAACGCAATTAATGTGAGTTAGCTCACTCATTAGGCACCCCAGGCTTTACACTTTATGCT
TCCGGCTCGTATGTTGTGTGGAATTGTGAGCGGATAACAATTTCACACAGGAAACAGCTATGACATGATT
ACGAATTTCACAAATAAAGCATTTTTTTCACTGCATTCTAGTTGTGGTTTGTCCAAACTCATCAATGTAT
CTTATCATGTCTGGATCAACTGGATAACTCAAGCTAACCAAAATCATCCCAAACTTCCCACCCCATACCC
TATTACCACTGCCAATTACCTGTGGTTTCATTTACTCTAAACCTGTGATTCCTCTGAATTATTTTCATTT
TAAAGAAATTGTATTTGTTAAATATGTACTACAAACTTAGTAGTTGGAAGGGCTAATTCACTCCCAAAGA
AGACAAGATATCCTTGATCTGTGGATCTACCACACACAAGGCTACTTCCCTGATTAGCAGAACTACACAC
CAGGGCCAGGGGTCAGATATCCACTGACCTTTGGATGGTGCTACAAGCTAGTACCAGTTGAGCCAGATAA
GGTAGAAGAGGCCAATAAAGGAGAGAACACCAGCTTGTTACACCCTGTGAGCCTGCATGGGATGGATGAC
CCGGAGAGAGAAGTGTTAGAGTGGAGGTTTGACAGCCGCCTAGCATTTCATCACGTGGCCCGAGAGCTGC
ATCCGGAGTACTTCAAGAACTGCTGATATCGAGCTTGCTACAAGGGACTTTCCGCTGGGGACTTTCCAGG
GAGGCGTGGCCTGGGCGGGACTGGGGAGTGGCGAGCCCTCAGATCCTGCATATAAGCAGCTGCTTTTTGC
CTGTACTGGGTCTCTCTGGTTAGACCAGATCTGAGCCTGGGAGCTCTCTGGCTAACTAGGGAACCCACTG
CTTAAGCCTCAATAAAGCTTGCCTTGAGTGCTTCAAGTAGTGTGTGCCCGTCTGTTGTGTGACTCTGGTA
ACTAGAGATCCCTCAGACCCTTTTAGTCAGTGTGGAAAATCTCTAGCAGTGGCGCCCGAACAGGGACTTG
AAAGCGAAAGGGAAACCAGAGGAGCTCTCTCGACGCAGGACTCGGCTTGCTGAAGCGCGCACGGCAAGAG
GCGAGGGGCGGCGACTGGTGAGTACGCCAAAAATTTTGACTAGCGGAGGCTAGAAGGAGAGAGATGGGTG
CGAGAGCGTCAGTATTAAGCGGGGGAGAATTAGATCGCGATGGGAAAAAATTCGGTTAAGGCCAGGGGGA
AAGAAAAAATATAAATTAAAACATATAGTATGGGCAAGCAGGGAGCTAGAACGATTCGCAGTTAATCCTG
GCCTGTTAGAAACATCAGAAGGCTGTAGACAAATACTGGGACAGCTACAACCATCCCTTCAGACAGGATC
AGAAGAACTTAGATCATTATATAATACAGTAGCAACCCTCTATTGTGTGCATCAAAGGATAGAGATAAAA
GACACCAAGGAAGCTTTAGACAAGATAGAGGAAGAGCAAAACAAAAGTAAGACCACCGCACAGCAAGCGG
CCGGCCGCTGATCTTCAGACCTGGAGGAGGAGATATGAGGGACAATTGGAGAAGTGAATTATATAAATAT
AAAGTAGTAAAAATTGAACCATTAGGAGTAGCACCCACCAAGGCAAAGAGAAGAGTGGTGCAGAGAGAAA
AAAGAGCAGTGGGAATAGGAGCTTTGTTCCTTGGGTTCTTGGGAGCAGCAGGAAGCACTATGGGCGCAGC
GTCAATGACGCTGACGGTACAGGCCAGACAATTATTGTCTGGTATAGTGCAGCAGCAGAACAATTTGCTG
AGGGCTATTGAGGCGCAACAGCATCTGTTGCAACTCACAGTCTGGGGCATCAAGCAGCTCCAGGCAAGAA
TCCTGGCTGTGGAAAGATACCTAAAGGATCAACAGCTCCTGGGGATTTGGGGTTGCTCTGGAAAACTCAT
TTGCACCACTGCTGTGCCTTGGAATGCTAGTTGGAGTAATAAATCTCTGGAACAGATTTGGAATCACACG
ACCTGGATGGAGTGGGACAGAGAAATTAACAATTACACAAGCTTAATACACTCCTTAATTGAAGAATCGC
AAAACCAGCAAGAAAAGAATGAACAAGAATTATTGGAATTAGATAAATGGGCAAGTTTGTGGAATTGGTT
TAACATAACAAATTGGCTGTGGTATATAAAATTATTCATAATGATAGTAGGAGGCTTGGTAGGTTTAAGA
ATAGTTTTTGCTGTACTTTCTATAGTGAATAGAGTTAGGCAGGGATATTCACCATTATCGTTTCAGACCC
ACCTCCCAACCCCGAGGGGACCCGACAGGCCCGAAGGAATAGAAGAAGAAGGTGGAGAGAGAGACAGAGA
CAGATCCATTCGATTAGTGAACGGATCTCGACGGTATCGCCGAATTCACAAATGGCAGTATTCATCCACA
ATTTTAAAAGAAAAGGGGGGATTGGGGGGTACAGTGCAGGGGAAAGAATAGTAGACATAATAGCAACAGA
CATACAAACTAAAGAATTACAAAAACAAATTACAAAAATTCAAAATTTTCGGGTTTATTACAGGGACAGC
AGAGATCCAGTTTGGACTAGTCCACACCCTAACTGACACACTCGAGTTTACCACTCCCTATCAGTGATAG
AGAAAAGTGAAAGTCGAGTTTACCACTCCCTATCAGTGATAGAGAAAAGTGAAAGTCGAGTTTACCACTC
CCTATCAGTGATAGAGAAAAGTGAAAGTCGAGTTTACCACTCCCTATCAGTGATAGAGAAAAGTGAAAGT
CGAGTTTACCACTCCCTATCAGTGATAGAGAAAAGTGAAAGTCGAGTTTACCACTCCCTATCAGTGATAG
AGAAAAGTGAAAGTCGAGTTTACCACTCCCTATCAG
